>Addgene plasmid #249322 | pCBS-6738 | addgene full sequence | sequence record 497000 | Addgene NGS Result
ATGCACGAACCCCCCGTTCAGTCCGACCGCTGCGCCTTATCCGGTAACTATCGTCTTGAGTCCAACCCGG
AAAGACATGCAAAAGCACCACTGGCAGCAGCCACTGGTAATTGATTTAGAGGAGTTAGTCTTGAAGTCAT
GCGCCGGTTAAGGCTAAACTGAAAGGACAAGTTTTGGTGACTGCGCTCCTCCAAGCCAGTTACCTCGGTT
CAAAGAGTTGGTAGCTCAGAGAACCTTCGAAAAACCGCCCTGCAAGGCGGTTTTTTCGTTTTCAGAGCAA
GAGATTACGCGCAGACCAAAACGATCTCAAGAAGATCATCTTATTAATCAGATAAAATATTTCTAGGCTC
ATGAGCCCGAAGTGGCGAGCCCGATCTTCCCCATCGGTGATGTCGGCGATATAGGCGCCAGCAACCGCAC
CTGTGGCGCCGGTGATGCCGGCCACGATGCGTCCGGCGTAGAGGATCTGCTCATGTTTGACAGCTTATCA
TCGATGCATAATGTGCCTGTCAAATGGACGAAGCAGGGATTCTGCAAACCCTATGCTACTCCGTCAAGCC
GTCAATTGTCTGATTCGTTACCAATTATGACAACTTGACGGCTACATCATTCACTTTTTCTTCACAACCG
GCACGGAACTCGCTCGGGCTGGCCCCGGTGCATTTTTTAAATACCCGCGAGAAATAGAGTTGATCGTCAA
AACCAACATTGCGACCGACGGTGGCGATAGGCATCCGGGTGGTGCTCAAAAGCAGCTTCGCCTGGCTGAT
ACGTTGGTCCTCGCGCCAGCTTAAGACGCTAATCCCTAACTGCTGGCGGAAAAGATGTGACAGACGCGAC
GGCGACAAGCAAACATGCTGTGCGACGCTGGCGATATCAAAATTGCTGTCTGCCAGGTGATCGCTGATGT
ACTGACAAGCCTCGCGTACCCGATTATCCATCGGTGGATGGAGCGACTCGTTAATCGCTTCCATGCGCCG
CAGTAACAATTGCTCAAGCAGATTTATCGCCAGCAGCTCCGAATAGCGCCCTTCCCCTTGCCCGGCGTTA
ATGATTTGCCCAAACAGGTCGCTGAAATGCGGCTGGTGCGCTTCATCCGGGCGAAAGAACCCCGTATTGG
CAAATATTGACGGCCAGTTAAGCCATTCATGCCAGTAGGCGCGCGGACGAAAGTAAACCCACTGGTGATA
CCATTCGCGAGCCTCCGGATGACGACCGTAGTGATGAATCTCTCCTGGCGGGAACAGCAAAATATCACCC
GGTCGGCAAACAAATTCTCGTCCCTGATTTTTCACCACCCCCTGACCGCGAATGGTGAGATTGAGAATAT
AACCTTTCATTCCCAGCGGTCGGTCGATAAAAAAATCGAGATAACCGTTGGCCTCAATCGGCGTTAAACC
CGCCACCAGATGGGCATTAAACGAGTATCCCGGCAGCAGGGGATCATTTTGCGCTTCAGCCATACTTTTC
ATACTCCCGCCATTCAGAGAAGAAACCAATTGTCCATATTGCATCAGACATTGCCGTCACTGCGTCTTTT
ACTGGCTCTTCTCGCTAACCAAACCGGTAACCCCGCTTATTAAAAGCATTCTGTAACAAAGCGGGACCAA
AGCCATGACAAAAACGCGTAACAAAAGTGTCTATAATCACGGCAGAAAAGTCCACATTGATTATTTGCAC
GGCGTCACACTTTGCTATGCCATAGCATTTTTATCCATAAGATTAGCGGATCCTACCTGACGCTTTTTAT
CGCAACTCTCTACTGTTTCTCCTGCATGCCACTTAAAAAGGAGATCAACAATGAAAGCAATTTTCGTACT
GAAACATCTTAATCATGCTAAGGAGAAATACTAGTATGGCCTATGATTACTCAGCCAGCTTGAATCCACA
GAAAGCTCTTATCTGGCGCATTGTCCATCGTGATAACATTCCTTGGATCTTAGACAATGGTCTGCACTGC
GGTAATAGCTTGGTTCAAGCCGAGAACTGGATTAACATCGACAATCCCGAGTTGATTGGTAAACGCGCTG
GGCACCCGGTTCCCGTAGGCACCGGGGGTACGTTGCACGATTATGTCCCGTTCTACTTTACGCCTTTTAG
TCCTATGCTTATGAATATCCATTCAGGCCGCGGCGGCATTAAACGCCGCCCCAATGAAGAGATTGTAATC
TTAGTTAGCAACTTACGCAACGTCGCAGCCCATGACGTGCCCTTTGTTTTTACCGACTCACACGCCTATT
ATAATTGGACAAACTACTATACGTCGTTAAACTCATTGGACCAGATCGATTGGCCAATTTTGCAAGCCCG
CGATTTCCGCCGTGACCCAGATGACCCGGCTAAGTTTGAACGCTACCAAGCAGAGGCCTTAATCTGGCAA
CACTGTCCGATCTCATTACTTGACGGTATCATCTGTTACTCGGAAGAGGTCCGCTTGCAGTTGGAGCAGT
GGTTGTTTCAACGTAATTTGACAATGTCAGTACACACCCGTTCTGGCTGGTATTTTTCGAGTGGCGGATC
GTCTGGTGGCAGTTCAGGCTCGGAAACACCAGGCACAAGCGAGTCCGCGACACCCGAATCGAGTGGAGGG
AGCTCCGGGGGTTCCGAGAAGAAATATTCTATCGGTCTGGCCATCGGTACGAACTCGGTAGGTTGGGCAG
TGATTACCGATGACTATAAAGTCCCATCAAAGAAATTCAAGGTGCTGGGGAACACGAACCGCAAGAGCAT
TAAAAAAAACTTAATGGGCGCCCTTCTTTTTGATTCGGGGGAAACAGCGGAGGCGACACGCTTAAAACGC
ACTGCCCGCCGCCGTTACACGCGTCGCAAAAATCGCATCCGTTACCTTCAAGAAATCTTTGCCAATGAGA
TGGCAAAACTGGATGACTCTTTTTTCCAACGCCTTGAAGAGTCTTTCCTTGTCGAAGAGGATAAGAAAAA
CGAGCGTCATCCTATTTTCGGAAATCTTGCAGACGAGGTGGCTTACCACCGTAACTATCCTACTATCTAC
CATTTGCGCAAAAAGCTGGCGGACTCACCAGAAAAGGCAGACTTACGTCTGATTTATCTGGCACTTGCTC
ACATTATCAAGTTCCGCGGGCACTTTTTGATCGAGGGAAAGTTGAATGCAGAGAATTCAGATGTAGCGAA
ACTTTTTTATCAACTGATTCAAACCTATAATCAGCTGTTTGAAGAAAGTCCACTTGACGAAATCGAGGTA
GATGCAAAAGGGATTTTGTCAGCACGTCTTTCAAAGTCTAAGCGTTTGGAAAAGCTTATCGCTGTTTTCC
CCAACGAGAAAAAGAACGGGCTTTTCGGCAACATTATTGCATTAGCATTGGGCCTGACTCCGAATTTCAA
ATCTAATTTTGACTTAACAGAAGATGCAAAATTGCAATTAAGCAAGGATACATATGACGACGATCTTGAC
GAGCTTCTGGGCCAAATCGGAGATCAGTACGCCGACCTTTTTAGCGCAGCTAAGAACTTATCGGATGCCA
TTTTATTATCTGACATTTTGCGTAGCAATTCGGAAGTAACGAAGGCTCCTCTGAGTGCCTCGATGGTTAA
GCGCTACGATGAACACCATCAGGATTTGGCCCTTTTGAAAACACTGGTTCGTCAACAGTTCCCAGAGAAA
TATGCGGAGATCTTTAAGGACGATACCAAAAATGGTTACGCAGGATACGTAGGTATTGGAATTAAACACC
GTAAGCGTACCACAAAGTTGGCCACCCAAGAGGAATTCTATAAATTTATCAAGCCGATCTTGGAAAAAAT
GGACGGGGCTGAAGAATTGCTGGCAAAGCTGAACCGCGATGATCTTTTGCGCAAGCAACGTACCTTCGAC
AATGGATCGATTCCACATCAAATTCATCTGAAGGAACTTCACGCGATTTTACGTCGTCAGGAGGAGTTCT
ACCCTTTCTTGAAAGAAAATCGTGAAAAAATTGAAAAGATTTTAACGTTCCGCATCCCATATTACGTAGG
GCCCTTAGCACGCGGTAACTCACGTTTCGCTTGGCTTACACGTAAATCGGAGGAAGCAATTACACCATGG
AATTTTGAAGAAGTAGTAGATAAGGGCGCCTCCGCACAGAGTTTTATTGAGCGTATGACCAATTTCGATG
AGCAACTGCCAAATAAGAAGGTACTGCCTAAGCACTCGTTACTTTACGAATACTTTACGGTCTACAACGA
ATTGACAAAAGTAAAATACGTTACTGAACGTATGCGTAAGCCGGAATTCTTATCAGGGGAACAGAAGAAG
GCTATTGTTGATTTATTGTTTAAGACAAATCGTAAAGTAACTGTGAAGCAGCTTAAAGAAGACTACTTTA
AGAAGATTGAATGTTTTGACTCTGTGGAGATCATTGGGGTAGAGGACCGTTTTAATGCTTCTCTGGGCAC
GTATCATGACTTATTAAAGATCATTAAAGACAAGGATTTTTTAGATAATGAGGAAAATGAAGATATTCTG
GAGGACATCGTCTTAACACTTACTTTGTTCGAAGATCGTGAAATGATTGAAGAACGTCTGAAAACCTATG
CTCATTTGTTTGACGACAAAGTCATGAAACAGCTGAAACGCCGCCATTATACGGGCTGGGGCCGTCTGTC
TCGCAAAATGATTAACGGCATTCGCGACAAGCAGAGCGGAAAGACAATCCTGGATTTCCTGAAGAGCGAT
GGCTTCTCTAACCGTAATTTCATGCAATTAATCCACGACGATTCCTTGACCTTTAAGGAGGAGATTGAAA
AGGCTCAGGTGAGCGGGCAGGGGGATTCGCTTCATGAGCAGATCGCGGATTTGGCCGGCTCTCCAGCAAT
TAAGAAAGGAATCCTGCAAACTGTCAAGATCGTAGATGAACTTGTAAAAGTAATGGGGCACAAGCCAGAA
AACATTGTAATCGAGATGGCCCGCGAAAACCAGACGACAACGAAGGGGTTACAACAGAGTCGTGAACGCA
AGAAACGTATTGAAGAAGGGATTAAGGAATTGGAATCGCAGATTTTGAAAGAGAACCCCGTGGAAAATAC
ACAGCTGCAAAATGAGAAACTGTACCTTTATTATTTACAGAACGGCCGCGATATGTATGTAGATCAAGAA
TTGGATATTAACCGTTTGTCAGATTATGACGTCGATCATATCGTTCCGCAGTCGTTTATCAAAGACGACT
CAATTGACAACAAGGTGCTGACTCGTTCGGTCGAGAACCGTGGGAAAAGCGATAATGTACCTTCAGAAGA
GGTTGTAAAAAAGATGAAAAACTATTGGCGCCAATTATTAAACGCTAAACTGATTACACAACGCAAGTTC
GATAATTTAACAAAAGCCGAGCGCGGGGGGTTGTCTGAGGCGGATAAGGCAGGCTTCATTAAGCGCCAAT
TGGTCGAGACACGTCAAATCACCAAACATGTAGCTCGCATTTTAGACTCCCGTATGAATACGAAGCGTGA
CAAGAACGATAAACCCATCCGTGAAGTAAAGGTCATTACTTTAAAAAGTAAACTTGTTTCGGACTTTCGT
AAAGATTTTCAACTGTATAAGGTTCGTGATATCAATAATTATCATCATGCCCATGACGCTTACTTGAACG
CGGTCGTCGGTACCGCATTAATTAAAAAGTACCCCAAATTGGAATCTGAGTTTGTCTACGGCGATTATAA
GGTGTATGACGTACGTAAGATGATCGCTAAAAGCGAACAAGAGATTGGGAAGGCAACTGCGAAACGTTTT
TTCTATAGTAATATTATGAATTTTTTCAAAACCGAAGTGAAGTTAGCCAACGGCGAGATTCGTAAACGCC
CGCTGATCGAAACCAACGGAGAAACGGGAGAAGTAGTATGGAATAAAGAGAAGGATTTTGCTACTGTTCG
CAAGGTGTTAGCCATGCCTCAGGTTAACATCGTTAAGAAGACCGAGGTCCAGACAGGAGGGTTTTCCAAA
GAAAGCATTTTGTCAAAGCGCGAAAGTGCTAAACTGATCCCGCGCAAAAAGGGCTGGGACACCCGTAAAT
ACGGAGGGTTTGGGTCCCCCACTGTTGCTTACAGCATTCTTGTAGTAGCCAAGGTTGAGAAGGGCAAAGC
TAAGAAATTGAAGAGTGTGAAAGTTTTAGTAGGAATTACTATCATGGAAAAGGGCAGCTATGAAAAGGAC
CCTATTGGTTTTCTGGAGGCTAAAGGATACAAGGACATTAAAAAAGAACTGATCTTTAAGTTACCGAAGT
ATTCCTTATTTGAACTTGAGAATGGGCGTCGCCGCATGCTGGCTAGCGCTACGGAGCTGCAGAAGGCTAA
CGAATTAGTGCTTCCTCAACATTTAGTGCGCCTGTTATACTACACTCAGAATATCAGCGCTACAACAGGG
TCTAACAATTTAGGTTACATTGAACAACATCGCGAGGAGTTCAAGGAAATTTTCGAAAAAATCATTGATT
TTTCGGAGAAATACATCTTGAAGAACAAAGTTAACTCTAATTTAAAGTCTAGCTTTGATGAACAATTCGC
TGTAAGTGATAGCATTCTTCTTTCCAATTCTTTTGTGTCATTATTGAAATATACCAGCTTCGGTGCGTCG
GGAGGATTCACGTTTCTTGACCTTGACGTCAAACAGGGGCGTTTACGTTATCAAACTGTCACAGAAGTGT
TGGATGCCACTCTGATTTATCAGTCAATCACGGGTTTATACGAGACTCGCACAGACCTTAGTCAGCTGGG
AGGAGACTAACTCGAGTAAGGATCTCCAGGCATCAAATAAAACGAAAGGCTCAGTCGAAAGACTGGGCCT
TTCGTTTTATCTGTTGTTTGTCGGTGAACGCTCTCTACTAGAGTCACACTGGCTCACCTTCGGGTGGGCC
TTTCTGCGTTTATACCTAGGGAGACATCACTTATTCAGGCGTAGCAACCAGGCGTTTAAGGGCACCAATA
ACTGCCTTAAAAAAATTACGCCCCGCCCTGCCACTCATCGCAGTACTGTTGTAATTCATTAAGCATTCTG
CCGACATGGAAGCCATCACAAACGGCATGATGAACCTGAATCGCCAGCGGCATCAGCACCTTGTCGCCTT
GCGTATAATATTTGCCCATGGTGAAAACGGGGGCGAAGAAGTTGTCCATATTGGCCACGTTTAAATCAAA
ACTGGTGAAACTCACCCAGGGATTGGCTGAGACGAAAAACATATTCTCAATAAACCCTTTAGGGAAATAG
GCCAGGTTTTCACCGTAACACGCCACATCTTGCGAATATATGTGTAGAAACTGCCGGAAATCGTCGTGGT
ATTCACTCCAGAGCGATGAAAACGTTTCAGTTTGCTCATGGAAAACGGTGTAACAAGGGTGAACACTATC
CCATATCACCAGCTCACCGTCTTTCATTGCCATACGGAATTCCGGATGAGCATTCATCAGGCGGGCAAGA
ATGTGAATAAAGGCCGGATAAAACTTGTGCTTATTTTTCTTTACGTTCTTTAAAAAGGCCGTAATATCCA
GCTGAACGGTCTGGTTATAGGTACATTGAGCAACTGACTGAAATGCCTCAAAATGTTCTTTACGATGCCA
TTGGGATATATCAACGGTGGTATATCCAGTGATTTTTTTCTCCATTTTAGCTTCCTTAGCTCCTGAAAAT
CTCGATAACTCAAAAAATACGCCCGGTAGTGATCTTATTTCATTATGGTGAAAGTTGGAACCTCTTACGT
GCCGATCAACGTCTCATTTTCGCCAAAAGTTGGCCCAGGGCTTCCCGGTATCAACAGGGACACCAGGATT
TATTTATTCTGCGAAGTGATCTTCCGTCACAGGTATTTATTCGGCGCAAAGTGCGTCGGGTGATGCTGCC
AACTTACTGATTTAGTGTATGATGGTGTTTTTGAGGTGCTCCAGTGGCTTCTGTTTCTATCAGCTGTCCC
TCCTGTTCAGCTACTGACGGGGTGGTGCGTAACGGCAAAAGCACCGCCGGACATCAGCGCTAGCGGAGTG
TATACTGGCTTACTATGTTGGCACTGATGAGGGTGTCAGTGAAGTGCTTCATGTGGCAGGAGAAAAAAGG
CTGCACCGGTGCGTCAGCAGAATATGTGATACAGGATATATTCCGCTTCCTCGCTCACTGACTCGCTACG
CTCGGTCGTTCGACTGCGGCGAGCGGAAATGGCTTACGAACGGGGCGGAGATTTCCTGGAAGATGCCAGG
AAGATACTTAACAGGGAAGTGAGAGGGCCGCGGCAAAGCCGTTTTTCCATAGGCTCCGCCCCCCTGACAA
GCATCACGAAATCTGACGCTCAAATCAGTGGTGGCGAAACCCGACAGGACTATAAAGATACCAGGCGTTT
CCCCCTGGCGGCTCCCTCGTGCGCTCTCCTGTTCCTGCCTTTCGGTTTACCGGTGTCATTCCGCTGTTAT
GGCCGCGTTTGTCTCATTCCACGCCTGACACTCAGTTCCGGGTAGGCAGTTCGCTCCAAGCTGGACTGT
Features (pLannotate 1.2.2; 13 found; start..end, strand, type, name):
    347..467     -  CDS            TcR (fragment): tetracycline efflux protein; tet; confers resistance to tetracycline
    477..495     +  promoter       tet promoter (fragment): E. coli promoter for tetracycline efflux protein gene
    585..1463    -  CDS            araC: L-arabinose regulatory protein; araC
   1490..1772    +  promoter       araBAD promoter: araBAD; promoter of the L-arabinose operon of E. coli; the araC regulatory gene is transcribed in the opposite direction (Guzman et al., 1995)
   2241..2257    +  intron         large T intron (fragment): SV40 (simian virus 40) large T antigen intron
   2606..6727    +  CDS            cas9: CAS9_STRP1 - Also known as csn1 From Streptococcus pyogenes serotype M1.
   6754..6825    +  terminator     rrnB T1 terminator: transcription terminator T1 from the E. coli rrnB gene
   6841..6868    +  terminator     T7Te terminator: phage T7 early transcription terminator
   6946..7605    -  CDS            CmR: chloramphenicol acetyltransferase; cat; confers resistance to chloramphenicol
   7606..7708    -  promoter       cat promoter: promoter of the E. coli cat gene encoding chloramphenicol acetyltransferase
   7829..7972    +  mobile_element IS1 (fragment): prokaryotic transposable element IS1
   8091..8146    -  rep_origin     RSF ori (fragment): Plasmids containing the RSF 1030 origin of replication can be propagated in E. coli cells that contain additional plasmids with compatible origins.
   8234..310     -  rep_origin     p15A ori (across the origin): Plasmids containing the medium-copy-number p15A origin of replication can be propagated in E. coli cells that contain a second plasmid with the ColE1 origin.
