[The description below was written by a language model from this plasmid's Addgene catalogue record and pLannotate feature annotations shown in this document.]
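Description:
pCBS-6738 is an 8.5 kb bacterial expression plasmid built on the pACYC184 backbone for producing a DarT2–Cas9 nickase fusion protein in Append Editing experiments. It replicates from the p15A origin, which keeps copy number low to moderate and is compatible with ColE1-type plasmids, so it can coexist with a second plasmid in the same cell. Selection is by chloramphenicol, through the cat gene under its native promoter. Only short remnants of the pACYC184 tetracycline resistance gene and its promoter remain, which suggests the insert displaced that marker. The small IS1, RSF ori and SV40 large T intron fragments are brief partial hits from the automated annotation and are probably not functional elements.

The payload is a synthetic fusion of the DNA ADP-ribosyltransferase DarT2 from enteropathogenic E. coli, carrying a G49D substitution, to ScCas9 carrying the D10A mutation that converts Cas9 into a nickase. The annotation tool labels the large open reading frame as S. pyogenes Cas9 by homology, whereas the catalogue entry identifies it as ScCas9. The DarT2 portion is not annotated and presumably lies in the unlabelled stretch between the promoter and the Cas9 hit. Expression appears to be driven by the araBAD promoter, with the divergently transcribed araC regulator supplying L-arabinose-inducible control. Transcription ends at tandem rrnB T1 and T7Te terminators. No guide RNA cassette is annotated, so targeting RNA is presumably provided from elsewhere. The associated work concerns directing DNA ADP-ribosylation to chosen genomic sites to trigger templated repair in bacteria.
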