Addgene plasmid #249322: pCBS-6738
Purpose: To express the EPEC DarT2(G49D)-nScCas9(D10A) fusion protein in experiments for Append Editing
Depositing lab: Chase Beisel. Depositing organization: Helmholtz-Zentrum fuer Infektionsforschung (HZI). Publication: Targeted DNA ADP-ribosylation triggers templated repair in bacteria and base mutagenesis in eukaryotes. Gupta D, Patinios C, Bassett HV, Kibe A, Collins SP, Kamm C, Wang Y, Zhao C, Vollen K, Toussaint C, Calvin I, Cullot G, Aird EJ, Polkoff KM, Nguyen-Vo TP, Migur A, Schut F, Al'Abri IS, Achmedov T, Del Re A, Corn JE, Saliba AE, Crook N, Stepanova AN, Alonso JM, Beisel CL. Nat Biotechnol. 2025 Sep 4. doi: 10.1038/s41587-025-02802-w. PubMed 40908325.
Backbone
  Vector backbone: pACYC184
  Vector type: Bacterial Expression
Growth in bacteria
  Bacterial resistance: Chloramphenicol, 25 μg/mL
  Growth temperature: 37°C
  Growth strain: DH5alpha
  Copy number: Low Copy
Gene/Insert
  Gene/Insert name: EPEC DarT2(G49D)-nScCas9(D10A)
  Species: Synthetic
  Mutation: DarT2(G49D) and nScCas9(D10A)
  Cloning method: Gibson Cloning
Terms and licenses: Academic/Nonprofit Terms; Industry Terms: Not Available to Industry
How to cite: pCBS-6738 was a gift from Chase Beisel (Addgene plasmid # 249322 ; http://n2t.net/addgene:249322 ; RRID:Addgene_249322)
